Addgene plasmid #66786: NmCherry-SpVasa
Purpose: expression of mCherry in Sea Urchin germ cells
Depositing lab: Amro Hamdoun. Depositing organization: University of California, San Diego (UCSD). Publication: Programmed reduction of ABC transporter activity in sea urchin germline progenitors. Campanale JP, Hamdoun A. Development. 2012 Feb;139(4):783-92. doi: 10.1242/dev.076752. PubMed 22274698.
Backbone
  Vector backbone: pCS2+8
  Backbone manufacturer: Addgene Plasmid #3493, Gökirmak et al. 2012, JBC
  Backbone size w/o insert (bp): 4851
  Vector type: Mammalian Expression ; sea urchin, zebrafish, xenopus
Growth in bacteria
  Bacterial resistance: Ampicillin, 100 μg/mL
  Growth temperature: 37°C
  Growth strain: DH5alpha
  Copy number: High Copy
Gene/Insert
  Gene/Insert name: Vasa
  Species: Strongylocentrotus purpuratus (Sea urchin)
  Insert size (bp): 2301
  Promoter: SP6
  Tag / fusion protein: mCherry (N terminal on backbone)
  Cloning method: Restriction Enzyme; 5′ cloning site PacI (not destroyed); 3′ cloning site FseI (not destroyed)
  Sequencing primers: 5′ SP6; 3′ TGTTGTTAACTTGTTTATTGCAGCT
Terms and licenses: Academic/Nonprofit Terms; Industry Terms: Not Available to Industry
How to cite: NmCherry-SpVasa was a gift from Amro Hamdoun (Addgene plasmid # 66786 ; http://n2t.net/addgene:66786 ; RRID:Addgene_66786)
