[The description below was written by a language model from this plasmid's Addgene catalogue record.]
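Description:
NmCherry-SpVasa is an expression plasmid built on the pCS2+8 backbone (about 4.85 kb without insert), a member of the pCS2 family of vectors catalogued here for mammalian expression as well as for use in sea urchin, zebrafish and Xenopus. It is maintained in E. coli as a high-copy plasmid under ampicillin selection. No feature table accompanies the record, so backbone elements other than those named in the catalogue fields are not documented here.

The insert is the Vasa coding sequence from the purple sea urchin Strongylocentrotus purpuratus, roughly 2.3 kb, cloned by restriction digestion between PacI and FseI sites, both of which remain intact. The backbone supplies mCherry upstream of the cloning site, so the product is an N-terminal mCherry–Vasa fusion protein. The promoter listed is SP6, a bacteriophage RNA polymerase promoter. In vectors of this type it is generally used to transcribe mRNA in vitro for introduction into eggs or embryos, although the record does not spell out the delivery route.

The stated purpose is expression of mCherry in sea urchin germ cells. Vasa is a conserved DEAD-box RNA helicase widely used as a germline marker, so fusing it to a red fluorescent protein is a way to label germline cells in living embryos. The associated publication concerns changes in ABC transporter activity in sea urchin germline progenitors, consistent with use of this construct as a fluorescent marker for identifying those cells during development.
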