>Addgene plasmid #66786 | NmCherry-SpVasa | depositor partial sequence | sequence record 114252 | Sp-Vasa (sea urchin vasa protein)
ATGTCAGAAGACTGGGGGGCCTCTTCGGTGTCGGGTGGATCCAGCTTTGGAAAGAGTAGTTTTGGTGGAT
CAAGTGGTGGGGTCAAAGACGATGGATTTGGCGTTGGAGTCGGTCGAGGTCGAGGAAGGGGTCGCGGGTT
CAGCCCCTTTGCTTCAAACGGTGGTGTCGGTGGTATGACCAATGGGACTACCAATGGAGGAGGAGAGAGT
AGCGGCGGGTGGGATGAGAGCCCATCTAAGAGTGGCTCAAGTAGCAGTCCATGGGGCGGTGATGGTGATA
ATGGGTTCGGCAAGAGTAGCTTTGGTAGCAAATCGTTCGGTGGAAGAGGAGGAGGTGGTGGTGGTGGGGG
CCGAGGTGCTGAATCAGGAGGAGGACGAGGAGGAGGAGGATTCGGCGGCAGACGTGAGGGTGGTGGTGGT
GGTGGTGGGGGTGCATGTTACAAGTGCCAAGAAGAAGGGCACATGGCCAGAGATTGCCCCAATGGAGATT
CCTCAGGAGGAGGACGTGGAGGTGGAGATAGATCCTGTTATAACTGCGGTGAAACAGGTCACATGTCAAG
AGAATGTCCCACAAAGGACTCGTCAGGAGGAGGACGTGGTGGTGGTGGTGGCGATAGAAGTTGCTACAAT
TGCGGCGAGACCGGACACATGTCACGAGAATGTCCCACAAAAGACTCTTCGGGTGGAGGAGGTGGAGGTG
GTGGAAAGTGCTTTAGATGTCAAGAAGAAGGCCACTTTGCCAAGGAATGCCCCAATCCAGATACAAGAAA
TGAAGGCGAAGGTGGTGAAGCCAAGCCGCCAGCATCCACCTACGTTCCTCCCGACCCATCCGAGGAAGAA
TCACAGATCTACATAAGCACTGAACAAGGAATCAACTTCAACAAGTATGATGATATACCCGTAGAAGTCA
GTGGTCGAGACAGGCCCAAAAATATACGAGCTTTTGAGGAGGCCGAGCTAGATGAGACAGTCTTGTCCAA
CGTGCGCAAGGCTCACTATGCTAAGCCAACACCTGTGCAGAAGTATGGTATGCCCATCATTTCTTGTGGA
CGTGATCTGATGGCCTGTGCTCAAACAGGATCTGGAAAGACGGCGGCATTCCTCCTACCCATCATCACCA
ACATGATCACCCACGGAGGATGCATCAGCACCTTCAACGTGATCCAGGAACCACTGGCCCTCATCGTCTC
GCCAACCCGCGAGCTGGCCATCCAGATCTACAACGAGGCACGCAAGTTCTGCCGCGGCACCACCATACGA
CCTGTGGTGGTGTATGGAGGCACCAGCGTCAGTCATCAGATGAGAGAGTGTCAGAAGGGATGCTCCATCC
TGGTAGCCACCCCCGGACGTATGCATGACTTCGTAACCCGAGGATATATCGGCCTGGGCAAGCTGAAGTT
CCTGATCCTTGACGAAGCCGACCGTATGTTGGACATGGGTTTCGGTCCCGACATCCAGAGACTGATAGAG
CACCCTCACATGCCTGCCAAGGGTGATCGTCAGACCCTGATGTTCAGTGCGACCTTCCCCAACGAGGTCC
AGGAGAAGGCAGGGGAGTACCTCAACGACTACCTCTTCCTGACGGTAGGGAGGGTAGGAGGAGCTGCCTC
TGATATCGAGCAGAGGGTGTTCTCGGTCGGGCAGTTCGACAAGCGGGATAAGCTGATGGAGATCCTGAGG
GATCAGAAAGATGATGACCGTACTCTGGTGTTTGTTTCGACAAAGAGGAATGCTGATTTCTTGGCCTCTC
TTCTCAGTCAATCTGAATTCCCCACCACCAGCATCCATGGAGACCGTCAGCAGCAGGAGCGTGAAGAAGC
CCTGCGTGACTTCAAGACCGGCAAGGCACCAATCCTCGTTGCCACGTCCGTTGCCGCCAGAGGTCTGGAC
ATCCCAGGGGTCAAGCACGTGGTCAACTACGACCTTCCAAGCGACATCGATGAGTACGTGCATCGCATCG
GGCGTACCGGACGTGTAGGAAACCTTGGACGATCAACTAGCTTCTATGATGCAGAAAAGGATGCTAACAT
CGCGAGAGCTCTCATAAAAATCTTGGCTGATGCACAGCAGGAAGTACCGGAGTTCTTAGAGGAGGCTGCT
GATTCAGCCATTGGAACGTACCATGGCAATGCTGGAGGGAGCTTTGGAGGCAGGGATACCAGGAAGTTCG
GTGGTCGAGGAGGAGGAAGGGGAGGAGGAAGTGCCGTTGGTGGTGGAGACGAGTGGGGATCTGGAGGAGG
AGGCCCTGGCGGCGGCGGCGGCGGCGGAGGAGGAGCTGCTGATGATGAATCATGGGATTAG
