>Addgene plasmid #66786 | NmCherry-SpVasa | addgene partial sequence | sequence record 116908 | CMV-F 5'-CGCAAATGGGCGGTAGGCGTG-3'
ACCGCCATTCTGCCTGGGGACGTCGGAGCAAGCTTGATTTAGGTGACACTATAGAATACAAGCTACTTGT
TCTTTTTGCAGGATCCACTAGTCATCGATTGATGGTGAGCAAGGGCGAGGAGGATAACATGGCCATCATC
AAGGAGTTCATGCGCTTCAAGGTGCACATGGAGGGCTCCGTGAACGGCCACGAGTTCGAGATCGAGGGCG
AGGGCGAGGGCCGCCCCTACGAGGGCACCCAGACCGCCAAGCTGAAGGTGACCAAGGGTGGCCCCCTGCC
CTTCGCCTGGGACATCCTGTCCCCTCAGTTCATGTACGGCTCCAAGGCCTACGTGAAGCACCCCGCCGAC
ATCCCCGACTACTTGAAGCTGTCCTTCCCCGAGGGCTTCAAGTGGGAGCGCGTGATGAACTTCGAGGACG
GCGGCGTGGTGACCGTGACCCAGGACTCCTCCCTGCAGGACGGCGAGTTCATCTACAAGGTGAAGCTGCG
CGGCACCAACTTCCCCTCCGACGGCCCCGTAATGCAGAAGAAGACCATGGGCTGGGAGGCCTCCTCCGAG
CGGATGTACCCCGAGGACGGCGCCCTGAAGGGCGAGATCAAGCAGAGGCTGAAGCTGAAGGACGGCGGCC
ACTACGACGCTGAGGTCAAGACCACCTACAAGGCCAAGAAGCCCGTGCAGCTGCCCGGCGCCTACAACGT
CAACATCAAGTTGGACATCACCTCCCACAACGAGGACTACACCATCGTGGAACAGTACGAACGCGCCGAG
GGCCGCCACTCCACCGGCGGCATGGACGAGCTGTACAAGGAATTCGGAGCCGGCGCGCCATTAATTAAGA
