>Addgene plasmid #66786 | NmCherry-SpVasa | addgene partial sequence | sequence record 116950 | EBV-rev 5'-GTGGTTTGTCCAAACTCATC-3'
GACTCACTATAGTTCTAGAGGCTCGAGAGGCCTTGGCGATCGCTGGCCGGCCCTAATCCCATGATTCATC
ATCAGCAGCTCCTCCTCCGCCACCGCCGCCGCCTCCTCCTCCAGATCCCCACTCGTCTCCACCACCGCCG
CCACTTCCTCCTCCCCTTCCTCCTCCTCGACCACCGAACTTCCTGGTGTCCCTGCCTCCAAAGCTCCCTC
CAGCGTTGCCATGGTAGGTTCCAATGGCTGAATCAGCAGCCTCCTCTAAGAACTCCGGTACTTCCTGCTG
CGCATCAGCCAAGATCTTAATGAGAGCTCTCGCAATGTTAGCATCCTTTTCTGCATCATAGAAGCTAGTT
GATCGTCCAAGGTTTCCGACACGTCCGGTACGCCCGATGCGATGCACGTACTCATCGATGTCGCTTGGGA
GGTCGTAGTTGACCACGTGCTTGACCCCTGGGATGTCCAGACCTCTGGCGGCGACGGACGTGGCAACAAG
GATTGGTGCCTTGCCGGTCTTGAAGTCACGCAGGGCTTCCTCACGCTCCTGCTGCTGACGGTCACCATGG
ATGCTGGTGGTGGGGAATTCAGATTGACTGAGAAGAGAGGCCAAGAAATCAGCATTCCTCTTGGTCGAAA
CAAACACCAGAGTACGGTCATCATCTTTCTGATCCCCCAGGATCTCCATCAGCTTATCCCGCTTGTCGAA
TTGACCGACCGAGAACACCCTCTGCTCGATGTCTGAGGCAGCTCCTCCTACCCTCCCTACCGTCAGGAAG
AGGTAGTCGTTGAGGTACTCCCCTGCCTTCTCCTGGACCTCATTGGGGAAGGTCGCACTGAACATCAGGG
TTTGACGATCACCCTTGGCAGGCATGTGA
